Addgene plasmid #11718: V1579 pLP ProHis HTb - Acceptor
Purpose: (Empty Backbone)
Depositing lab: Tony Pawson. Depositing organization: Sinai Health System. Publication: Modification of the Creator recombination system for proteomics applications--improved expression by addition of splice sites. Colwill K, Wells CD, Elder K, Goudreault M, Hersi K, Kulkarni S, Hardy WR, Pawson T, Morin GB. BMC Biotechnol. 2006 Mar 6;6:13. doi: 10.1186/1472-6750-6-13. PubMed 16519801.
Backbone
  Vector backbone: NA
  Backbone size (bp): 4939
  Vector type: Bacterial Expression, Cre/Lox ; Acceptor vector
Growth in bacteria
  Bacterial resistance: Ampicillin, 100 μg/mL
  Growth temperature: 37°C
  Growth strain: DH5alpha
  Copy number: High Copy
Gene/Insert
  Gene/Insert name: None
  Tag / fusion protein: His (N terminal on backbone)
  Cloning method: Restriction Enzyme
  Sequencing primers: 5′ pBAD_rev
Terms and licenses: Academic/Nonprofit Terms; Industry Terms
Depositor comments: Acceptor vector for the Creator Splice system.
How to cite: V1579 pLP ProHis HTb - Acceptor was a gift from Tony Pawson (Addgene plasmid # 11718 ; http://n2t.net/addgene:11718 ; RRID:Addgene_11718)
