[The description below was written by a language model from this plasmid's Addgene catalogue record and pLannotate feature annotations shown in this document.]
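Description:
V1579 pLP ProHis HTb - Acceptor is an empty 4,939 bp bacterial expression backbone that serves as an acceptor vector in the Creator Splice system, a Cre/lox-based method for moving open reading frames from a donor plasmid into expression vectors by recombination rather than restriction cloning. It is maintained in E. coli as a high-copy plasmid through a ColE1/pUC-type origin and is selected with ampicillin via the β-lactamase gene. An f1 origin is also present, which allows single-stranded DNA production. Short fragments of bom, rop and lacZα are annotated as remnants of the parental backbone. The record does not name that backbone.

The expression region carries no insert. The main promoter is not annotated as a complete feature. Only short fragments matching tet and EM7 promoters were detected upstream of a lac operator, so the promoter's identity cannot be stated from the record. The operator, together with a plasmid-borne lacI gene driven by the lacIq promoter, indicates repressible, IPTG-inducible expression. Downstream of the operator are a polyhistidine tag (annotated as a partial 8xHis match), a TEV protease cleavage site and a single loxP site. Cre-mediated recombination at this loxP site brings in a donor-borne coding sequence, which should place it downstream of the tag and cleavage site and yield an N-terminally His-tagged protein whose tag can be removed with TEV protease. An inverted AmpR promoter fragment lies just after loxP, and the unit is closed by a 5S rRNA segment and the rrnB T1 and T2 terminators. The vector is suited to producing His-tagged recombinant proteins in E. coli for purification and proteomics work.
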