Features (pLannotate 1.2.2; 22 found; start..end, strand, type, name):
      3..20      +  promoter       tet promoter (fragment): E. coli promoter for tetracycline efflux protein gene
     16..117     -  CDS            yciV (fragment): RNAAM_ECOLI - Also known as trpH From Escherichia coli (strain K12).
    192..208     +  promoter       EM7 promoter (fragment): synthetic bacterial promoter&nbsp
    230..246     +  protein_bind   lac operator: The lac repressor binds to the lac operator to inhibit transcription in E. coli. This inhibition can be relieved by adding lactose or isopropyl-β-D-thiogalactopyranoside (IPTG). lac repressor encoded by lacI
    277..296     +  CDS            8xHis (fragment): 8xHis affinity tag
    318..338     +  CDS            TEV site: tobacco etch virus (TEV) protease recognition and cleavage site
    351..384     +  protein_bind   loxP: Cre-mediated recombination occurs in the 8-bp core sequence (GCATACAT). Cre recombinase
    390..481     -  promoter       AmpR promoter (fragment): bla
    684..799     +  ncRNA          5S rRNA: Accession: RF00001 - 5S ribosomal RNA
    803..889     +  terminator     rrnB T1 terminator: Escherichia coli rrnB; transcription terminator T1 from the E. coli rrnB gene
    981..1008    +  terminator     rrnB T2 terminator: transcription terminator T2 from the E. coli rrnB gene
   1028..1119    +  promoter       AmpR promoter: bla
   1120..1980    +  CDS            AmpR: β-lactamase; bla; confers resistance to ampicillin, carbenicillin, and related antibiotics
   2151..2739    +  rep_origin     ori: high-copy-number ColE1/pMB1/pBR322/pUC origin of replication
   2925..2976    -  misc_feature   bom (fragment): basis of mobility region from pBR322
   2987..3415    -  rep_origin     f1 ori (sequence partly withheld): f1 bacteriophage origin of replication; arrow indicates direction of (+) strand synthesis
   3420..3436    -  CDS            lacZα (fragment): LacZα fragment of β-galactosidase; lacZ fragment
   3437..3488    -  misc_feature   bom (fragment): basis of mobility region from pBR322
   3513..3554    -  misc_feature   bom (fragment): basis of mobility region from pBR322
   3656..3696    -  CDS            rop (fragment): Rop protein, which maintains plasmids at low copy number; rop
   3740..3817    +  promoter       lacIq promoter: lacI (mutant); In the lacIq allele, a single base change in the promoter boosts expression of the lacI gene about 10-fold.
   3818..4900    +  CDS            lacI: lac repressor; lacI; The lac repressor binds to the lac operator to inhibit transcription in E. coli. This inhibition can be relieved by adding lactose or isopropyl-β-D-thiogalactopyranoside (IPTG).
>Addgene plasmid #11718 | V1579 pLP ProHis HTb - Acceptor | depositor full sequence | sequence record 7050 | Author sequence
GTTTGACAGCTTATCATCGACTGCACGGTGCACCAATGCTTCTGGCGTCAGGCAGCCATCGGAAGCTGTG
GTATGGCTGTGCAGGTCGTAAATCACTGCATAATTCGTGTCGCTCAAGGCGCACTCCCGTTCTGGATAAT
GTTTTTTGCGCCGACATCATAACGGTTCTGGCAAATATTCTGAAATGAGCTGTTGACAATTAATCATCCG
GTCCGTATAATCTGTGGAATTGTGAGCGGATAACAATTTCACACAGGAAACAGACCATGTCGTACTACCA
TCACCATCACCATCACGATTACGATATCCCAACGACCGAAAACCTGTATTTTCAGGGCGCCATGGGATCC
ATAACTTCGTATAGCATACATTATACGAAGTTATAGATCCAATATTATTGAAGCATTTATCAGGGTTATT
GTCTCATGAGCGGATACATATTTGAATGTATTTAGAAAAATAAACAAATAGGGGTTCCGCGCACATTTCC
CCGAAAAGTGCCACCTGACGTGAATTCAAAGGCCTACGTCGACGAGCTCACTAGTCGCGGCCGCTTTCGA
ATCTAGAGCCTGCAGTCTCGAGGCATGCGGTACCAAGCTTGGCTGTTTTGGCGGATGAGAGAAGATTTTC
AGCCTGATACAGATTAAATCAGAACGCAGAAGCGGTCTGATAAAACAGAATTTGCCTGGCGGCAGTAGCG
CGGTGGTCCCACCTGACCCCATGCCGAACTCAGAAGTGAAACGCCGTAGCGCCGATGGTAGTGTGGGGTC
TCCCCATGCGAGAGTAGGGAACTGCCAGGCATCAAATAAAACGAAAGGCTCAGTCGAAAGACTGGGCCTT
TCGTTTTATCTGTTGTTTGTCGGTGAACGCTCTCCTGAGTAGGACAAATCCGCCGGGAGCGGATTTGAAC
GTTGCGAAGCAACGGCCCGGAGGGTGGCGGGCAGGACGCCCGCCATAAACTGCCAGGCATCAAATTAAGC
AGAAGGCCATCCTGACGGATGGCCTTTTTGCGTTTCTACAAACTCTTTTTGTTTATTTTTCTAAATACAT
TCAAATATGTATCCGCTCATGAGACAATAACCCTGATAAATGCTTCAATAATATTGAAAAAGGAAGAGTA
TGAGTATTCAACATTTCCGTGTCGCCCTTATTCCCTTTTTTGCGGCATTTTGCCTTCCTGTTTTTGCTCA
CCCAGAAACGCTGGTGAAAGTAAAAGATGCTGAAGATCAGTTGGGTGCACGAGTGGGTTACATCGAACTG
GATCTCAACAGCGGTAAGATCCTTGAGAGTTTTCGCCCCGAAGAACGTTTTCCAATGATGAGCACTTTTA
AAGTTCTGCTATGTGGCGCGGTATTATCCCGTGTTGACGCCGGGCAAGAGCAACTCGGTCGCCGCATACA
CTATTCTCAGAATGACTTGGTTGAGTACTCACCAGTCACAGAAAAGCATCTTACGGATGGCATGACAGTA
AGAGAATTATGCAGTGCTGCCATAACCATGAGTGATAACACTGCGGCCAACTTACTTCTGACAACGATCG
GAGGACCGAAGGAGCTAACCGCTTTTTTGCACAACATGGGGGATCATGTAACTCGCCTTGATCGTTGGGA
ACCGGAGCTGAATGAAGCCATACCAAACGACGAGCGTGACACCACGATGCCTACAGCAATGGCAACAACG
TTGCGCAAACTATTAACTGGCGAACTACTTACTCTAGCTTCCCGGCAACAATTAATAGACTGGATGGAGG
CGGATAAAGTTGCAGGACCACTTCTGCGCTCGGCCCTTCCGGCTGGCTGGTTTATTGCTGATAAATCTGG
AGCCGGTGAGCGTGGGTCTCGCGGTATCATTGCAGCACTGGGGCCAGATGGTAAGCCCTCCCGTATCGTA
GTTATCTACACGACGGGGAGTCAGGCAACTATGGATGAACGAAATAGACAGATCGCTGAGATAGGTGCCT
CACTGATTAAGCATTGGTAACTGTCAGACCAAGTTTACTCATATATACTTTAGATTGATTTAAAACTTCA
TTTTTAATTTAAAAGGATCTAGGTGAAGATCCTTTTTGATAATCTCATGACCAAAATCCCTTAACGTGAG
TTTTCGTTCCACTGAGCGTCAGACCCCGTAGAAAAGATCAAAGGATCTTCTTGAGATCCTTTTTTTCTGC
GCGTAATCTGCTGCTTGCAAACAAAAAAACCACCGCTACCAGCGGTGGTTTGTTTGCCGGATCAAGAGCT
ACCAACTCTTTTTCCGAAGGTAACTGGCTTCAGCAGAGCGCAGATACCAAATACTGTCCTTCTAGTGTAG
CCGTAGTTAGGCCACCACTTCAAGAACTCTGTAGCACCGCCTACATACCTCGCTCTGCTAATCCTGTTAC
CAGTGGCTGCTGCCAGTGGCGATAAGTCGTGTCTTACCGGGTTGGACTCAAGACGATAGTTACCGGATAA
GGCGCAGCGGTCGGGCTGAACGGGGGGTTCGTGCACACAGCCCAGCTTGGAGCGAACGACCTACACCGAA
CTGAGATACCTACAGCGTGAGCTATGAGAAAGCGCCACGCTTCCCGAAGGGAGAAAGGCGGACAGGTATC
CGGTAAGCGGCAGGGTCGGAACAGGAGAGCGCACGAGGGAGCTTCCAGGGGGAAACGCCTGGTATCTTTA
TAGTCCTGTCGGGTTTCGCCACCTCTGACTTGAGCGTCGATTTTTGTGATGCTCGTCAGGGGGGCGGAGC
CTATGGAAAAACGCCAGCAACGCGGCCTTTTTACGGTTCCTGGCCTTTTGCTGGCCTTTTGCTCACATGT
TCTTTCCTGCGTTATCCCCTGATTCTGTGGATAACCGTATTACCGCCTTTGAGTGAGCTGATACCGCTCG
CCGCAGCCGAACGACCGAGCGCAGCGAGTCAGTGAGCGAGGAAGCGGAAGAGCGCCTGATGCGGTATTTT
CTCCTTACGCATCTGTGCGGTATTTCACACCGCATAATTTTGTTAAAATTCGCGTTAAATTTTTGTTAAA
TCAGCTCATTTTTTAACCAATAGGCCGAAATCGGCAAAATCCCTTATAAATCAAAAGAATAGACCGAGAT
AGGGT
[37 nt withheld, positions 3086-3122]
AAAGAACGTGGACTCCAACGTCAAAGG
[49 nt withheld, positions 3150-3198]
T
[91 nt withheld, positions 3200-3290]
G
[124 nt withheld, positions 3292-3415]
CCCATTCGCCATTCAGGCTGCTATGGTGCACTCTCAGTACAATCTGCTCTGATGCCGCATAGTTAAGCCA
GTACCAGTCACGTAGCGATATCGGAGTGTATACACTCCGCTATCGCTACGTGACTGGGTCATGGCTGCGC
CCCGACACCCGCCAACACCCGCTGACGCGCCCTGACGGGCTTGTCTGCTCCCGGCATCCGCTTACAGACA
AGCTGTGACCGTCTCCGGGAGCTGCATGTGTCAGAGGTTTTCACCGTCATCACCGAAACGCGCGAGGCAG
CAGATCAATTCGCGCGCGAAGGCGAAGCGGCATGCATTTACGTTGACACCATCGAATGGTGCAAAACCTT
TCGCGGTATGGCATGATAGCGCCCGGAAGAGAGTCAATTCAGGGTGGTGAATGTGAAACCAGTAACGTTA
TACGATGTCGCAGAGTATGCCGGTGTCTCTTATCAGACCGTTTCCCGCGTGGTGAACCAGGCCAGCCACG
TTTCTGCGAAAACGCGGGAAAAAGTGGAAGCGGCGATGGCGGAGCTGAATTACATTCCCAACCGCGTGGC
ACAACAACTGGCGGGCAAACAGTCGTTGCTGATTGGCGTTGCCACCTCCAGTCTGGCCCTGCACGCGCCG
TCGCAAATTGTCGCGGCGATTAAATCTCGCGCCGATCAACTGGGTGCCAGCGTGGTGGTGTCGATGGTAG
AACGAAGCGGCGTCGAAGCCTGTAAAGCGGCGGTGCACAATCTTCTCGCGCAACGCGTCAGTGGGCTGAT
CATTAACTATCCGCTGGATGACCAGGATGCCATTGCTGTGGAAGCTGCCTGCACTAATGTTCCGGCGTTA
TTTCTTGATGTCTCTGACCAGACACCCATCAACAGTATTATTTTCTCCCATGAAGACGGTACGCGACTGG
GCGTGGAGCATCTGGTCGCATTGGGTCACCAGCAAATCGCGCTGTTAGCGGGCCCATTAAGTTCTGTCTC
GGCGCGTCTGCGTCTGGCTGGCTGGCATAAATATCTCACTCGCAATCAAATTCAGCCGATAGCGGAACGG
GAAGGCGACTGGAGTGCCATGTCCGGTTTTCAACAAACCATGCAAATGCTGAATGAGGGCATCGTTCCCA
CTGCGATGCTGGTTGCCAACGATCAGATGGCGCTGGGCGCAATGCGCGCCATTACCGAGTCCGGGCTGCG
CGTTGGTGCGGATATCTCGGTAGTGGGATACGACGATACCGAAGACAGCTCATGTTATATCCCGCCGTTA
ACCACCATCAAACAGGATTTTCGCCTGCTGGGGCAAACCAGCGTGGACCGCTTGCTGCAACTCTCTCAGG
GCCAGGCGGTGAAGGGCAATCAGCTGTTGCCCGTCTCACTGGTGAAAAGAAAAACCACCCTGGCACCCAA
TACGCAAACCGCCTCTCCCCGCGCGTTGGCCGATTCATTAATGCAGCTGGCACGACAGGTTTCCCGACTG
GAAAGCGGGCAGTGAGCGCAACGCAATTAATGTGAGTTAGCGCGAATTGATCTG
