>Addgene plasmid #11718 | V1579 pLP ProHis HTb - Acceptor | addgene partial sequence | sequence record 18399 | 11718 with M13/pUC reverse
CATCACCATCACCATCACGATTACGATATCCCAACGACCGAAAACCTGTATTTTCAGGGCGCCATGGGAT
CCATAACTTCGTATAGCATACATTATACGAAGTTATAGATCCAATATTATTGAAGCATTTATCAGGGTTA
TTGTCTCATGAGCGGATACATATTTGAATGTATTTAGAAAAATAAACAAATAGGGGTTCCGCGCACATTT
CCCCGAAAAGTGCCACCTGACGTGAATTCAAAGGCCTACGTCGACGAGCTCACTAGTCGCGGCCGCTTTC
GAATCTAGAGCCTGCAGTCTCGAGGCATGCGGTACCAAGCTTGGCTGTTTTGGCGGATGAGAGAAGATTT
TCAGCCTGATACAGATTAAATCAGAACGCAGAAGCGGTCTGATAAAACAGAATTTGCCTGGCGGCAGTAG
CGCGGTGGTCCCACCTGACCCCATGCCGAACTCAGAAGTGAAACGCCGTAGCGCCGATGGTAGTGTGGGG
TCTCCCCATGCGAGAGTAGGGAACTGCCAGGCATCAAATAAAACGAAAGGCTCAGTCGAAAGACTGGGCC
TTTCGTTTTATCTGTTGTTTGTCGGTGAACGCTCTCCTGAGTAGGACAAAT
